Addgene plasmid #148042: pAc5.1B-EGFP-DmPAN2-F99EG132EL133E-dsRNAres_Y
Purpose: Insect Expression of DmPAN2-F99EG132EL133E-dsRNAres
Depositing lab: Elisa Izaurralde. Depositing organization: Max Planck Institute for Developmental Biology. Publication: An asymmetric PAN3 dimer recruits a single PAN2 exonuclease to mediate mRNA deadenylation and decay. Jonas S, Christie M, Peter D, Bhandari D, Loh B, Huntzinger E, Weichenrieder O, Izaurralde E. Nat Struct Mol Biol. 2014 Jul;21(7):599-608. doi: 10.1038/nsmb.2837. Epub 2014 Jun 1. PubMed 24880343.
Backbone
  Vector backbone: Unknown
  Vector type: Insect Expression
Growth in bacteria
  Bacterial resistance: Ampicillin, 100 μg/mL
  Growth temperature: 37°C
  Growth strain: DH5alpha
  Copy number: Low Copy
Gene/Insert
  Gene/Insert name: DmPAN2-F99EG132EL133E-dsRNAres
  Species: D. melanogaster (fly)
  Entrez Gene: PAN2 (a.k.a. Dmel_CG8232, A1Z7K9, CG8232, Dmel\CG8232, Pan2, pan2)
  Cloning method: Unknown
Terms and licenses: Academic/Nonprofit Terms; Industry Terms: Not Available to Industry
Depositor comments: Plasmids from this collection were made available to the research community and donated after the lab closed. Please note that the sequence provided by the depositing laboratory may be theoretical/predicted or based on Sanger sequencing results. There may be discrepancies between sequencing results obtained by Addgene and the depositor sequence. If an Addgene verified sequence is not available, please contact before placing your order to request that our lab fully sequence the plasmid.
How to cite: pAc5.1B-EGFP-DmPAN2-F99EG132EL133E-dsRNAres_Y was a gift from Elisa Izaurralde (Addgene plasmid # 148042 ; http://n2t.net/addgene:148042 ; RRID:Addgene_148042)
