[The description below was written by a language model from this plasmid's Addgene catalogue record and pLannotate feature annotations shown in this document.]
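Description:
pAc5.1B-EGFP-DmPAN2-F99EG132EL133E-dsRNAres_Y is a 9.8 kb insect expression plasmid for producing a GFP-tagged mutant of Drosophila melanogaster PAN2 in fly cells. The catalogue lists the backbone as unknown, but the name and the annotated parts point to a pAc5.1-type vector. The Drosophila actin 5C (Ac5) promoter provides strong constitutive transcription, and an SV40 polyadenylation signal lies downstream of the coding region, although the table annotates it on the reverse strand. In bacteria the plasmid is maintained through a ColE1/pUC-type origin and selected with ampicillin via β-lactamase under its own promoter. The record lists it as low copy, although the origin is annotated as a high-copy type. Short fragments of a tetracycline resistance gene and SV40 large T antigen are also annotated. These appear to be non-functional backbone remnants.

The payload is EGFP placed upstream of the PAN2 coding sequence, giving an N-terminal fluorescent fusion. A vector-derived V5 epitope is annotated just after PAN2, but the record does not show whether it is translated in frame or excluded by a stop codon. PAN2 is the catalytic subunit of the PAN2–PAN3 poly(A) nuclease complex, a cytoplasmic deadenylase that shortens mRNA poly(A) tails in general and miRNA-mediated mRNA decay. This version carries three glutamate substitutions (F99E, G132E, L133E), and the record does not state their functional effect. The "dsRNAres" label indicates a sequence made resistant to dsRNA-mediated knockdown. Such a design typically supports complementation experiments in which endogenous PAN2 is depleted and the mutant is tested for rescue, consistent with the associated study of how PAN3 recruits PAN2.
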