Features (pLannotate 1.2.2; 10 found; start..end, strand, type, name):
     56..2568    +  promoter       Ac5 promoter: Drosophila melanogaster actin 5C promoter
   2588..3304    +  CDS            EGFP: EGFP is a basic (constitutively fluorescent) green fluorescent protein published in 1996, derived from Aequorea victoria. It is reported to be a rapidly-maturing weak dimer with moderate acid sensitivity.
   3329..7051    +  CDS            PAN2: PAN2_DROME - Experimental evidence at protein level: Swiss-Prot protein existence level 1. Catalytic subunit of the poly(A)-nuclease (PAN) deadenylation complex, one of two cytoplasmic mRNA deadenylases involved in general and miRNA-mediated mRNA turnover. PAN specifically shortens poly(A) tails of RNA and the activity is stimulated by poly(A)-binding protein (PABP). PAN deadenylation is followed by rapid degradation of the shortened mRNA tails by the CCR4-NOT complex. Deadenylated mRNAs are then degraded by two alternative mechanisms, namely exosome-mediated 3'-5' exonucleolytic degradation,
   7067..7108    +  CDS            V5 tag: epitope tag from simian virus 5
   7208..7342    -  polyA_signal   SV40 poly(A) signal: SV40 polyadenylation signal
   7365..7449    -  CDS            large T antigen (fragment): large T antigen from SV40 (simian virus 40)
   7450..7920    +  CDS            TcR (fragment): tetracycline efflux protein; tet; confers resistance to tetracycline
   7964..8552    -  rep_origin     ori: high-copy-number ColE1/pMB1/pBR322/pUC origin of replication
   8723..9583    -  CDS            AmpR: β-lactamase; bla; confers resistance to ampicillin, carbenicillin, and related antibiotics
   9584..9688    -  promoter       AmpR promoter: bla
>Addgene plasmid #148042 | pAc5.1B-EGFP-DmPAN2-F99EG132EL133E-dsRNAres_Y | depositor full sequence | sequence record 290489 | Full Sequence
CTTCAAGGAATTAATTCTATATTCTAAAAACACAAATGATACTTCTAAAAAAAATCATGAATGGCATCAA
CTCTGAATCAAATCTTTGCAGATGCACCTACTTCTCATTTCCACTGTCACATCATTTTTCCAGATCTCGC
TGCCTGTTATGTGGCCCACAAACCAAGACACGTTTTATGGCCATTAAAGCTGGCTGATCGTCGCCAAACA
CCAAATACATATCAATATGTACATTCGAGAAAGAAGCGATCAAAGAAGCGTCTTCGGGCGAGTAGGAGAA
TGCGGAGGAGAAGGAGAACGAGCTGATCTAGTATCTCTCCACAATCCAATGCCAACTGACCAACTGGCCA
TATTCGGAGCAATTTGAAGCCAATTTCCATCGCCTGGCGATCGCTCCATTCTTGGCTATATGTTTTTCAC
CGTTCCCGGGGCCATTTTCAAAGACTCGTCGGTAAGATAAGATTGTGTCACTCGCTGTCTCTCTTCATTT
GTCGAAGAATGCTGAGGAATTTCGCGATGACGTCGGCGAGTATTTTGAAGAATGAGAATAATTTGTATTT
ATACGAAAATCAGTTAGTGGAATTTTCTACAAAAACATGTTATCTATAGATAATTTTGTTGCAAAATATG
TTGACTATGACAAAGATTGTATGTATATACCTTTAATGTATTCTCATTTTCTTATGTATTTATAATGGCA
ATGATGATACTGATGATATTTTAAGATGATGCCAGACCACAGGCTGATTTCTGCGTCTTTTGCCGAACGC
AGTGCATGTGCGGTTGTTGTTTTTTGGAATAGTTTCAATTTTCGGACTGTCCGCTTTGATTTCAGTTTCT
TGGCTTATTCAAAAAGCAAAGTAAAGCCAAAAAAGCGAGATGGCAATACCAAATGCGGCAAAACGGTAGT
GGAAGGAAAGGGGTGCGGGGCAGCGGAAGGAAGGGTGGGGCGGGGCGTGGCGGGGTCTGTGGCTGGGCGC
GACGTCACCGACGTTGGAGCCACTCCTTTGACCATGTGTGCGTGTGTGTATTATTCGTGTCTCGCCACTC
GCCGGTTGTTTTTTTCTTTTTATCTCGCTCTCTCTAGCGCCATCTCGTACGCATGCTCAACGCACCGCAT
GTTGCCGTGTCCTTTATGCGTCATTTTGGCTCGAAATAGGCAATTATTTAAACAAAGATTAGTCAACGAA
AACGCTAAAATAAATAAGTCTACAATATGGTTACTTATTGCCATGTGTGTGCAGCCAACGATAGCAACAA
AAGCAACAACACAGTGGCTTTCCCTCTTTCACTTTTTGTTTGCAAGCGCGTGCGAGCAAGACGGCACGAC
CGGCAAACGCAATTACGCTGACAAAGAGCAGACGAAGTTTTGGCCGAAAAACATCAAGGCGCCTGATACG
AATGCATTTGCAATAACAATTGCGATATTTAATATTGTTTATGAAGCTGTTTGACTTCAAAACACACAAA
AAAAAAAATAAAACAAATTATTTGAAAGAGAATTAGGAATCGGACAGCTTATCGTTACGGGCTAACAGCA
CACCGAGACGAAATAGCTTACCTGACGTCACAGCCTCTGGAAGAACTGCCGCCAAGCAGAGAGAGAGAGA
AAAAGAGGGAGAGCAGCTTAGACCGCATGTGCTTGTGTGTGAGGCGTCTCTCTCTTCGTCTCCTGTTTGC
GCAAACGCATAGACTGCACTGAGAAAATCGATTACCTATTTTTTATGAATGAATATTTGCACTATTACTA
TTCAAAACTATTAAGATAGCAATCACATTCAATAGCCAAATACTATACCACCTGAGCGATGCAACGAAAT
GATCAATTTGAGCAAAAATGCTGCATATTTAGGACGGCATCATTATAGAAATGCTTCTTGCTGTGTACTT
TTCTCTCGTCTGGCAGCTGTTTCGCCGTTATTGTTAAAACCGGCTTAAGTTAGGTGTGTTTTCTACGACT
AGTGATGCCCCTACTAGAAGATGTGTGTTGCACAAATGTCCCTGAATAACCAATTTGAAGTGCAGATAGC
AGTAAACGTAAGCTAATATGAATATTATTTAACTGTAATGTTTTAATATCGCTGGACATTACTAATAAAC
CCACTATAAACACATGTACATATGTATGTTTTGGCATACAATGAGTAGTTGGGGAAAAAATGTGTAAAAG
CACCGTGACCATCACAGCATAAAGATAACCAGCTGAAGTATCGAATATGAGTAACCCCCAAATTGAATCA
CATGCCGCAACTGATAGGACCCATGGAAGTACACTCTTCATGGCGATATACAAGACACACACAAGCACGA
ACACCCAGTTGCGGAGGAAATTCTCCGTAAATGAAAACCCAATCGGCGAACAATTCATACCCATATATGG
TAAAAGTTTTGAACGCGACTTGAGAGCGGAGAGCATTGCGGCTGATAAGGTTTTAGCGCTAAGCGGGCTT
TATAAAACGGGCTGCGGGACCAGTTTTCATATCACTACCGTTTGAGTTCTTGTGCTGTGTGGATACTCCT
CCCGACACAAAGCCGCTCCATCAGCCAGCAGTCGTCTAATCCAGAGACCCCGGATCGGGGTACCAACATG
GTGAGCAAGGGCGAGGAGCTGTTCACCGGGGTGGTGCCCATCCTGGTCGAGCTGGACGGCGACGTAAACG
GCCACAAGTTCAGCGTGTCCGGCGAGGGCGAGGGCGATGCCACCTACGGCAAGCTGACCCTGAAGTTCAT
CTGCACCACCGGCAAGCTGCCCGTGCCCTGGCCCACCCTCGTGACCACCCTGACCTACGGCGTGCAGTGC
TTCAGCCGCTACCCCGACCACATGAAGCAGCACGACTTCTTCAAGTCCGCCATGCCCGAAGGCTACGTCC
AGGAGCGCACCATCTTCTTCAAGGACGACGGCAACTACAAGACCCGCGCCGAGGTGAAGTTCGAGGGCGA
CACCCTGGTGAACCGCATCGAGCTGAAGGGCATCGACTTCAAGGAGGACGGCAACATCCTGGGGCACAAG
CTGGAGTACAACTACAACAGCCACAACGTCTATATCATGGCCGACAAGCAGAAGAACGGCATCAAGGTGA
ACTTCAAGATCCGCCACAACATCGAGGACGGCAGCGTGCAGCTCGCCGACCACTACCAGCAGAACACCCC
CATCGGCGACGGCCCCGTGCTGCTGCCCGACAACCACTACCTGAGCACCCAGTCCGCCCTGAGCAAAGAC
CCCAACGAGAAGCGCGATCACATGGTCCTGCTGGAGTTCGTGACCGCCGCCGGGATCACTCTCGGCATGG
ACGAGCTGTACAAGCCAAGCTTGAATTCTGCAGATATCATGGACTATGTCTACTGTGGAACGGATCCGAT
TGGAGCTAGCGAGGATATCCTGTCCGTGTACGATGCCGGCAGTGCCCCCGGCAATGGTCATTTCAGCCCG
TCCTTTAACGGCTTTAATATTGGAACGACGGACCCCGAGTACGTCGAACTGGTCCCGGTCCTGGCTGATG
GAGGTGAACATTTTGGAGTGAGCTCCGTCGCCTTTGATGATTATGAGGAATTGTTGTGGATGGGAAATCA
AGGAGGACATGTGACCAGCTATTATACCAATAGCATGCAAAAATATACCAGCGAGCAAGTGCATGCTACG
GATATCGTCCGTGATATTAGCACGTTGGATAGCGGCGTCTTGGCCCTGACCCAAACGAGCTTGCGCCACC
AAATTCGTCGCGAGGAGCCGAAATTCACGTTTAAGAGCAATAATATGAAAGAAATGGTCTCCATGTTGCA
ACTGTCGCCCCACCGCTTGGTGATGGCTGGCTTGCAAGATGAACTGATTGATTTTGATTTGCGTACCCTG
AAAGAGACGCGTATTGAACACGTCGGCGCTGGAGGCTGTACCGTCTTGCGTAAAAACTCGCGCTACTTGT
TCGCTGGAGATCAATTGGGCACCGTTACCCTGCGTGATTTGAATTCCTTGTCCGTGCAACATACCATTAA
AACCCATACGAATATTCTGAGCGATTTTTCCGTGCAAGGCAACTTGCTGATTAGTTGTGGCTACAGCGGA
AGGCAAAATAACCTGGCCATCGACCGCTTCCTAATGGTCTACGATCTGCGCATGCTGCGCCTGATCGCGC
CCATTCAAGTGATGATTGATCCGCAGATGTTGAAGTTCCTGCCATCGCTGACATCCCAACTGGCCGTCGT
GTCCAGCTACGGCCAGGTTCAGCTGGTGGACACTGTGGAGCTCAGCGAGCCGCGAGTATCCATGTACCAG
ATCAACACCAACGGCAGCCAGTGCCTCAGCTTCGACATTAGCTCCTCTTCACAGGCCATGGCATTTGGGG
ACCAGTCGGGCCACATCAACATGATTGCCGCTGTACAAACGCCTCAGCCGCAGTTCAATCTCTACTCGCG
AAGCACAGAGTTTGCGGACGTGGTGCCACAGCTGCCGATGGTCTCCATTACGGACACCAACTTTCCGCTA
TCGTCGGTCATGCTACCGCACTTGACGACGGGCACACAATGGTTCTCAGATTGGCCGGAGGAACTGCTGC
GCTACCGCTACCACAGACCCAAGACCATTGATCCCGAAGTGCTGAGCAACATGAAAATGCAGGGACCGAT
TGGATACTCGCCAAACCCACGCACCGCCCGTCGTAATCAAATTCCGTACGTGATTGAGCAGGGCGGCGTG
TGCAGTCCGAACGGAAATGGAACTGCGGCGGCGACCAAGGCGGAGAACGGTGTGAAAATCATTCCACGGC
GGTATCGCAAAGTCGAGCTGAAGTACACGAAGCTGGGCACCCAGGACTTTGACTTTGACCAGCATAATCA
AACATGTTTCGCGGGGCTGGAGGCAACGCTACCGAACTCCTACTGCAATGCTATGCTACAGATTTTGTAT
TTCACCGACGCGCTTCGCGTGAAGCTGCTGGAGCATTCGTGCATCAAGGAGTTTTGCCTGTCCTGCGAAC
TAGGGTTCCTCTTCAACATGCTGGATAAAAGTACCGCTTCTTCACCTTGCCAGGCCAGCAATTTCCTGCG
ATCTTTCCGCACTGTGCCAGAGGCCTCGGCACTGGGATTGATTCTCACCGACCGCTCATCGAACGTCAAT
CTAATATCGCTGATACAGAACTGGAACCGATTCATTTTGCATCAAATGCATTACGAAATATTCGATTCTA
GCAAGAACGCATCCACCTACAGCGGATCTGTGCAAACATCAACGAACGCGGAAAACGCGGGCTCTTCAGA
AACAAGTGGCTCCTCGGACCTTTACGATTCCATAAGTGATGAGAACTCCAAGGAGGACGATCGGGAACGC
AGTAAGATCAACGCAGAAACTGACATCAGTAAGATCTTTGGGACCAAGCAAATCTGTATAAACCGCTGCA
TCAAATGCCAAGAAGAGAAGATAAAGGAAAGCATTCTACTTGCCTGCAATTTGTCGTATCCCAACCACAT
CAAAGATAGTGATCAGTATTTCAACTTTGGCACCATTTTGAAGCGATCTCTCAGCTCCGAGAAGAGTATT
CAGGCCTTCTGCGAGAGATGTAAGAAGTTTTCGCCAACCAATCAGAGCGTGAAGGTGACTTCGCTTCCGC
AAATTCTGTCCATTAACTGTGGCCTCAACAACGAAAAAGACATTACCTTCCTGAAGCGCCAGCTCAATCG
CTGCAGCGAAAAGACGACTGTTGATGCGGCCGCTTCCTTGAGCACAAGCAAGCCGTGTCGATATGGAGCC
AACTGTTCGCGAAGTGACTGCCATTTCATGCATCCGGATCGAAAATCTCCATCGCACACAAGCCAACCGA
ATGCTGTCAACAATTCTCCCAATGGACGCCAAAAGTCCTGGTTTCCCCTTACATTTACTATGGGCATCAA
TGACCAAGGTGAGGTGCAGGTGCAAACTCAATCAGATGCAAGCAGTGGCAAATCGGAACAGGAGGAGGAA
ACGGAAAAGCCACCAACAAAGGGCTTGGACAACAATCGGATGTACGCGCTGCATGCCGTGGTGTGCCAAG
TCGATGATGGTACCCAAAAGAACTTGGTATCGTTGATAAATGTGCAGCGGCCATACCACACCATGAAACT
GGCTGAATCTGCAGATGACCCTCAGAGTCAATGGTATATTTTTAATGATTTTAGCATATCGCCCGTTTCG
CCACAAGAATCGGTATGGTTCACATTGGATTGGAAAGTTCCTTGCATACTCTTCTACAGACACGTAGAGG
ATGACTCTGAGTCTGCTAGTACTACTAGCTCGACCGTCACGGAAAGTGAAGAAACCATTCCATCAGAGAG
CAGCAGCGGCTCGCCAACAAATCTATCCAACCCTTTTCTAGAGGAAATTGTGAGTCCTATGCTAGGCAAC
TTAAGTGCAGACGCCACGCTGCAGCCCCTGCAGTCAGATGAAATGCCGCAGTCGGGTGATCTGGTCGCAA
TGGATGCCGAGTTCGTTACCCTAAATCCAGAGGAAAATGAGATTCGCCCGGATGGCAAAACGGCGACCAT
TAAGCCATGCCACATGAGTGTGGCCCGGATTTCATGTATACGAGGACAAGGCCCGGCTGAAGGAGTTCCA
TTCATGGACGATTACATATCCACCCAGGAGAAGGTCGTGGACTACCTAACTCAGTTCTCGGGAATCAAGC
CTGGCGACTTGGACGCTAACTTCAGCAAAAAGCGACTGACTGCCTTGAAGTACTCATACCAGAAATTAAA
ATACCTCGTTGACGTAGGAGTAATATTTGTCGGACATGGTCTGAAGAACGACTTTAGGGTCATAAACATC
TATGTACCGTCGGAGCAGATAATAGATACGGTGCACCTGTTTCACATGCCACATCATCGCATGGTTTCCC
TAAGATTTCTAGCCTGGCATTTCTTGGGTACTAAGATTCAGTCCGAGACGCACGACTCCATCGAAGATGC
ACGGACCACTCTGCAGCTCTACAAGCACTATTTGAAGCTGCAGGAGGAGAAGAAGTTTGCCAACGCTCTC
AAGAATCTTTACGAACGCGGAAAGCAGCTGCAGTGGAAGGTTCCAGAGGACTGACCGCGGTTCGAAGGTA
AGCCTATCCCTAACCCTCTCCTCGGTCTCGATTCTACGCGTACCGGTCATCATCACCATCACCATTGAGT
TTAAACCCGCTGATCAGCCTCGACTGTGCCTTCTAAGGCCTGAGCTCGCTGATCAGCCTCGATCGAGGAT
CCAGACATGATAAGATACATTGATGAGTTTGGACAAACCACAACTAGAATGCAGTGAAAAAAATGCTTTA
TTTGTGAAATTTGTGATGCTATTGCTTTATTTGTAACCATTATAAGCTGCAATAAACAAGTTAACAACAA
CAATTGCATTCATTTTATGTTTCAGGTTCAGGGGGAGGTGTGGGAGGTTTTTTAAAGCAAGTAAAACCTC
TACAAATGTGGTATGGCTGATTATGATCAGTCGACCGATGCCCTTGAGAGCCTTCAACCCAGTCAGCTCC
TTCCGGTGGGCGCGGGGCATGACTATCGTCGCCGCACTTATGACTGTCTTCTTTATCATGCAACTCGTAG
GACAGGTGCCGGCAGCGCTCTGGGTCATTTTCGGCGAGGACCGCTTTCGCTGGAGCGCGACGATGATCGG
CCTGTCGCTTGCGGTATTCGGAATCTTGCACGCCCTCGCTCAAGCCTTCGTCACTGGTCCCGCCACCAAA
CGTTTCGGCGAGAAGCAGGCCATTATCGCCGGCATGGCGGCCGACGCGCTGGGCTACGTCTTGCTGGCGT
TCGCGACGCGAGGCTGGATGGCCTTCCCCATTATGATTCTTCTCGCTTCCGGCGGCATCGGGATGCCCGC
GTTGCAGGCCATGCTGTCCAGGCAGGTAGATGACGACCATCAGGGACAGCTTCAAGGATCGCTCGCGGCT
CTTACCAGCCAGCAAAAGGCCAGGAACCGTAAAAAGGCCGCGTTGCTGGCGTTTTTCCATAGGCTCCGCC
CCCCTGACGAGCATCACAAAAATCGACGCTCAAGTCAGAGGTGGCGAAACCCGACAGGACTATAAAGATA
CCAGGCGTTTCCCCCTGGAAGCTCCCTCGTGCGCTCTCCTGTTCCGACCCTGCCGCTTACCGGATACCTG
TCCGCCTTTCTCCCTTCGGGAAGCGTGGCGCTTTCTCAATGCTCACGCTGTAGGTATCTCAGTTCGGTGT
AGGTCGTTCGCTCCAAGCTGGGCTGTGTGCACGAACCCCCCGTTCAGCCCGACCGCTGCGCCTTATCCGG
TAACTATCGTCTTGAGTCCAACCCGGTAAGACACGACTTATCGCCACTGGCAGCAGCCACTGGTAACAGG
ATTAGCAGAGCGAGGTATGTAGGCGGTGCTACAGAGTTCTTGAAGTGGTGGCCTAACTACGGCTACACTA
GAAGGACAGTATTTGGTATCTGCGCTCTGCTGAAGCCAGTTACCTTCGGAAAAAGAGTTGGTAGCTCTTG
ATCCGGCAAACAAACCACCGCTGGTAGCGGTGGTTTTTTTGTTTGCAAGCAGCAGATTACGCGCAGAAAA
AAAGGATCTCAAGAAGATCCTTTGATCTTTTCTACGGGGTCTGACGCTCAGTGGAACGAAAACTCACGTT
AAGGGATTTTGGTCATGAGATTATCAAAAAGGATCTTCACCTAGATCCTTTTAAATTAAAAATGAAGTTT
TAAATCAATCTAAAGTATATATGAGTAAACTTGGTCTGACAGTTACCAATGCTTAATCAGTGAGGCACCT
ATCTCAGCGATCTGTCTATTTCGTTCATCCATAGTTGCCTGACTCCCCGTCGTGTAGATAACTACGATAC
GGGAGGGCTTACCATCTGGCCCCAGTGCTGCAATGATACCGCGAGACCCACGCTCACCGGCTCCAGATTT
ATCAGCAATAAACCAGCCAGCCGGAAGGGCCGAGCGCAGAAGTGGTCCTGCAACTTTATCCGCCTCCATC
CAGTCTATTAATTGTTGCCGGGAAGCTAGAGTAAGTAGTTCGCCAGTTAATAGTTTGCGCAACGTTGTTG
CCATTGCTGCAGGCATCGTGGTGTCACGCTCGTCGTTTGGTATGGCTTCATTCAGCTCCGGTTCCCAACG
ATCAAGGCGAGTTACATGATCCCCCATGTTGTGCAAAAAAGCGGTTAGCTCCTTCGGTCCTCCGATCGTT
GTCAGAAGTAAGTTGGCCGCAGTGTTATCACTCATGGTTATGGCAGCACTGCATAATTCTCTTACTGTCA
TGCCATCCGTAAGATGCTTTTCTGTGACTGGTGAGTACTCAACCAAGTCATTCTGAGAATAGTGTATGCG
GCGACCGAGTTGCTCTTGCCCGGCGTCAACACGGGATAATACCGCGCCACATAGCAGAACTTTAAAAGTG
CTCATCATTGGAAAACGTTCTTCGGGGCGAAAACTCTCAAGGATCTTACCGCTGTTGAGATCCAGTTCGA
TGTAACCCACTCGTGCACCCAACTGATCTTCAGCATCTTTTACTTTCACCAGCGTTTCTGGGTGAGCAAA
AACAGGAAGGCAAAATGCCGCAAAAAAGGGAATAAGGGCGACACGGAAATGTTGAATACTCATACTCTTC
CTTTTTCAATATTATTGAAGCATTTATCAGGGTTATTGTCTCATGAGCGGATACATATTTGAATGTATTT
AGAAAAATAAACAAATAGGGGTTCCGCGCACATTTCCCCGAAAAGTGCCACCTGACGTCTAAGAAACCAT
TATTATCATGACATTAACCTATAAAAATAGGCGTATCACGAGGCCCTTTCGT
